>Addgene plasmid #230196 | AiP12260 - pAAV-AiE0485m-minBG-SYFP2-WPRE3-BGHpA (Alias: CN2260) | addgene full sequence | sequence record 470449 | Addgene NGS Result
TTGAAACTCATCTACCACTCTCTAGTTGTACATACCACAGAAGTAAACAGAATCAATACATTGGAAGGTG
GGGGTTTACGCGTGCGGCCGCAGGAACCCCTAGTGATGGAGTTGGCCACTCCCTCTCTGCGCGCTCGCTC
GCTCACTGAGGCCGGGCGACCAAAGGTCGCCCGACGCCCGGGCGGCCTCAGTGAGCGAGCGAGCGCGCAG
CTGCCTGCAGGACATGTGAGCAAAAGGCCAGCAAAAGGCCAGGAACCGTAAAAAGGCCGCGTTGCTGGCG
TTTTTCCATAGGCTCCGCCCCCCTGACGAGCATCACAAAAATCGACGCTCAAGTCAGAGGTGGCGAAACC
CGACAGGACTATAAAGATACCAGGCGTTTCCCCCTGGAAGCTCCCTCGTGCGCTCTCCTGTTCCGACCCT
GCCGCTTACCGGATACCTGTCCGCCTTTCTCCCTTCGGGAAGCGTGGCGCTTTCTCATAGCTCACGCTGT
AGGTATCTCAGTTCGGTGTAGGTCGTTCGCTCCAAGCTGGGCTGTGTGCACGAACCCCCCGTTCAGCCCG
ACCGCTGCGCCTTATCCGGTAACTATCGTCTTGAGTCCAACCCGGTAAGACACGACTTATCGCCACTGGC
AGCAGCCACTGGTAACAGGATTAGCAGAGCGAGGTATGTAGGCGGTGCTACAGAGTTCTTGAAGTGGTGG
CCTAACTACGGCTACACTAGAAGAACAGTATTTGGTATCTGCGCTCTGCTGAAGCCAGTTACCTTCGGAA
AAAGAGTTGGTAGCTCTTGATCCGGCAAACAAACCACCGCTGGTAGCGGTGGTTTTTTTGTTTGCAAGCA
GCAGATTACGCGCAGAAAAAAAGGATCTCAAGAAGATCCTTTGATCTTTTCTACGGGGTCTGACGCTCAG
TGGAACGAAAACTCACGTTAAGGGATTTTGGTCATGAGATTATCAAAAAGGATCTTCACCTAGATCCTTT
TAAATTAAAAATGAAGTTTTAAATCAATCTAAAGTATATATGAGTAAACTTGGTCTGACAGTTACCAATG
CTTAATCAGTGAGGCACCTATCTCAGCGATCTGTCTATTTCGTTCATCCATAGTTGCCTGACTCCCCGTC
GTGTAGATAACTACGATACGGGAGGGCTTACCATCTGGCCCCAGTGCTGCAATGATACCGCGAGACCCAC
GCTCACCGGCTCCAGATTTATCAGCAATAAACCAGCCAGCCGGAAGGGCCGAGCGCAGAAGTGGTCCTGC
AACTTTATCCGCCTCCATCCAGTCTATTAATTGTTGCCGGGAAGCTAGAGTAAGTAGTTCGCCAGTTAAT
AGTTTGCGCAACGTTGTTGCCATTGCTACAGGCATCGTGGTGTCACGCTCGTCGTTTGGTATGGCTTCAT
TCAGCTCCGGTTCCCAACGATCAAGGCGAGTTACATGATCCCCCATGTTGTGCAAAAAAGCGGTTAGCTC
CTTCGGTCCTCCGATCGTTGTCAGAAGTAAGTTGGCCGCAGTGTTATCACTCATGGTTATGGCAGCACTG
CATAATTCTCTTACTGTCATGCCATCCGTAAGATGCTTTTCTGTGACTGGTGAGTACTCAACCAAGTCAT
TCTGAGAATAGTGTATGCGGCGACCGAGTTGCTCTTGCCCGGCGTCAATACGGGATAATACCGCGCCACA
TAGCAGAACTTTAAAAGTGCTCATCATTGGAAAACGTTCTTCGGGGCGAAAACTCTCAAGGATCTTACCG
CTGTTGAGATCCAGTTCGATGTAACCCACTCGTGCACCCAACTGATCTTCAGCATCTTTTACTTTCACCA
GCGTTTCTGGGTGAGCAAAAACAGGAAGGCAAAATGCCGCAAAAAAGGGAATAAGGGCGACACGGAAATG
TTGAATACTCATACTCTTCCTTTTTCAATATTATTGAAGCATTTATCAGGGTTATTGTCTCATGAGCGGA
TACATATTTGAATGTATTTAGAAAAATAAACAAATAGGGGTTCCGCGCACATTTCCCCGAAAAGTGCCAC
CTGACGTCTAAGAAACCATTATTATCATGACATTAACCTATAAAAATAGGCGTATCACGAGGCCCTTTCG
TCTCGCGCGTTTCGGTGATGACGGTGAAAACCTCTGACACATGCAGCTCCCGGAGACGGTCACAGCTTGT
CTGTAAGCGGATGCCGGGAGCAGACAAGCCCGTCAGGGCGCGTCAGCGGGTGTTGGCGGGTGTCGGGGCT
GGCTTAACTATGCGGCATCAGAGCAGATTGTACTGAGAGTGCACCATAAAATTGTAAACGTTAATATTTT
GTTAAAATTCGCGTTAAATTTTTGTTAAATCAGCTCATTTTTTAACCAATAGACCGAAATCGGCAAAATC
CCTTATAAATCAAAAGAATAGCCCGAGATAGAGT
[37 nt withheld, positions 2415-2451]
AAAGAACGTGGACTCCAACGTCAAAGG
[141 nt withheld, positions 2479-2619]
G
[46 nt withheld, positions 2621-2666]
A
[95 nt withheld, positions 2668-2762]
TATGCGGTGTGAAATACCGCACAGATGCGTAAGGAGAAAATACCGCATCAGGCGCCCCTGCAGGCAGCTG
CGCGCTCGCTCGCTCACTGAGGCCGCCCGGGCAAAGCCCGGGCGTCGGGCGACCTTTGGTCGCCCGGCCT
CAGTGAGCGAGCGAGCGCGCAGAGAGGGAGTGGCCAACTCCATCACTAGGGGTTCCTGCGGCCGCTCGGT
CCGCACGTGAGATCTCATGCCTGCTATTGTCTTCCCAATCCTCCCCCTTGCTGTCCTGCCCCACCCCACC
CCCCAGAATAGAATGACACCTACTCAGACAATGCGATGCAATTTCCTCATTTTATTAGGAAAGGACAGTG
GGAGTGGCACCTTCCAGGGTCAAGGAAGGCACGGGGGAGGGGCAAACAACAGATGGCTGGCAACTAGAAG
GCACAGTCGAAGATCTCTCGAGCCACGGAATTGTCAGTGCCCAACAGCCGAGCCCCTGTCCAGCAGCGGG
CAAGGCAGGCGGCGATGAGTTCCGCCGTGGCAAGAACTAACCAGGATTTATACAAGGAGGAGAAAATGAA
AGCCATACGGGAAGCAATAGCATGATACAAAGGCATTAAAGCAGCGTATCCACATAGCGTAAAAGGAGCA
ACATAGTTAAGAATACCAGTCAATCTTTCACAAATTTTGTAATCCAGAGGTTGATTATGATATCGAATTC
GCGGCCGCGGCGCGCCGTCGACTTACTTGTACAGCTCGTCCATGCCGAGAGTGATCCCGGCGGCGGTCAC
GAACTCCAGCAGGACCATGTGATCGCGCTTCTCGTTGGGGTCTTTGCTCAGCTTGGACTGGTAGCTCAGG
TAGTGGTTGTCGGGCAGCAGCACGGGGCCGTCGCCGATGGGGGTGTTCTGCTGGTAGTGGTCGGCGAGCT
GCACGCCGCCGTCCTCGATGTTGTGGCGGATCTTGAAGTTGGCCTTGATGCCGTTCTTCTGCTTGTCGGC
GGTGATATAGACGTTGTGGCTGTTGTAGTTGTACTCCAGCTTGTGCCCCAGGATGTTGCCGTCCTCCTTG
AAGTCGATGCCCTTCAGCTCGATGCGGTTCACCAGGGTGTCGCCCTCGAACTTCACCTCGGCGCGGGTCT
TGTAGTTGCCGTCGTCCTTGAAGAAGATGGTGCGCTCCTGGACGTAGCCTTCGGGCATGGCGGACTTGAA
GAAGTCGTGCTGCTTCATGTGGTCGGGGTAGCGGGCGAAGCACTGCACGCCGTAGCCCAGGGTGGTCACG
AGGGTGGGCCAGGGCACGGGCAGCTTGCCGGTGGTGCAGATCAGCTTCAGGGTCAGCTTGCCGTAGGTGG
CATCGCCCTCGCCCTCGCCGGACACGCTGAACTTGTGGCCGTTTACGTCGCCGTCCAGCTCGACCAGGAT
GGGCACCACCCCGGTGAACAGCTCCTCGCCCTTGCTCACCATGGTGGCGACCGGTAGCGCTAGCTTCGAA
AGATCTGGATCCCAGAAGCAAATGTAAGCAATAGATGGCTCTGCCCTGACTTTTATGCCCAGCCCGAGCT
CAGCTGAAATTGGCTTCACATATGAGGTCAGAGAAAATGGAGTTAAGACTCCTATCACTGCTTGTATGCA
GGCACCTCTAAAGCTTTCTCGCCACAGTTCACTAAATACCATGTGAAACCATTTCCCTCAACTGCAACTC
CTAAATTTTTGTGGCAGTTCACCACGTGACTCATAGTTTTTCTAAATCTGGGCTCTCCTTTTATTTAATC
TTTATCTCTAATTGACAAGCGATGCGTTCTGTCATGCATAATAGGGTGTTTAATATCCGCTCTAGAACAG
TCACGTCCAGATAACTGACAGATGCTTGACCTAACATAATTATCGTTTTCCCGTGACAGCACATGACATT
CACCCAACATCTTTCAAGAGCATATCATCACTGATTATAGTCACTTTGCTATATAGAAGGTCCC
Features (pLannotate 1.2.2; 14 found; start..end, strand, type, name):
    127..154     -  repeat_region  AAV2 ITR (fragment): inverted terminal repeat of adeno-associated virus serotype 2 inverted
    183..210     -  repeat_region  AAV2 ITR (fragment): inverted terminal repeat of adeno-associated virus serotype 2 inverted
    283..871     -  rep_origin     ori: high-copy-number ColE1/pMB1/pBR322/pUC origin of replication
   1042..1902    -  CDS            AmpR: β-lactamase; bla; confers resistance to ampicillin, carbenicillin, and related antibiotics
   1903..2007    -  promoter       AmpR promoter: bla
   2102..2137    +  CDS            rop (fragment): Rop protein, which maintains plasmids at low copy number; rop
   2239..2288    +  misc_feature   bom (fragment): basis of mobility region from pBR322
   2289..2744    -  rep_origin     f1 ori (sequence partly withheld): f1 bacteriophage origin of replication; arrow indicates direction of (+) strand synthesis
   2763..2814    +  misc_feature   bom (fragment): basis of mobility region from pBR322
   2819..2959    -  repeat_region  AAV2 ITR: inverted terminal repeat of adeno-associated virus serotype 2 inverted
   3077..3188    -  polyA_signal   bGH poly(A) signal: bovine growth hormone polyadenylation signal
   3205..3285    -  misc_feature   WPRE (fragment): woodchuck hepatitis virus posttranscriptional regulatory element
   3291..3448    -  misc_feature   WPRE (fragment): woodchuck hepatitis virus posttranscriptional regulatory element
   3488..4204    -  CDS            SYFP2: SYFP2 is a basic (constitutively fluorescent) yellow fluorescent protein published in 2006, derived from Aequorea victoria. It is reported to be a very rapidly-maturing monomer with moderate acid sensitivity.
