[The description below was written by a language model from this plasmid's Addgene catalogue record and pLannotate feature annotations shown in this document.]
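Description:
AiP12260 - pAAV-AiE0485m-minBG-SYFP2-WPRE3-BGHpA (alias CN2260) is an AAV transfer plasmid built on a pAAV2 backbone, intended for packaging a recombinant adeno-associated virus genome that reports the activity of a candidate brain enhancer. In bacteria it is maintained as a high-copy plasmid through a ColE1/pUC-type origin and selected with ampicillin via the β-lactamase gene and its native promoter. An f1 phage origin and short remnants of pBR322 rop and bom sequences are also present in the backbone. The annotation finds one complete AAV2 inverted terminal repeat and, on the other side of the cassette, only short ITR fragments. This may reflect the difficulty of sequencing and annotating these hairpin-forming repeats rather than a true truncation, but the record does not settle the point.

Between the ITRs, the AiE0485m enhancer sits upstream of minBG, a minimal promoter that gives little expression on its own, so that transcription depends largely on the enhancer. Neither the enhancer nor the minimal promoter was recognised in the automated feature table; they are known from the construct name and catalogue fields and presumably occupy the unannotated region upstream of the reporter. The payload is SYFP2, a fast-maturing monomeric yellow fluorescent protein derived from Aequorea victoria. It is followed by WPRE3, a shortened woodchuck hepatitis virus posttranscriptional element (annotated here as two WPRE fragments) that boosts transcript stability and expression, and by the bovine growth hormone polyadenylation signal.

The stated purpose is AAV-mediated transgene expression in specific populations of brain cells, as part of a collection of enhancer AAVs for genetic access to cortical cell types. The record does not say which cell population AiE0485m targets.
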