Addgene plasmid #230196: AiP12260 - pAAV-AiE0485m-minBG-SYFP2-WPRE3-BGHpA (Alias: CN2260)
Purpose: AiE0485m is an enhancer sequence, designed to drive AAV-mediated transgene expression in specific populations of brain cells
Depositing lab: Allen Institute for Brain Science & Boaz Levi. Depositing organization: Allen Institute. Publication: A suite of enhancer AAVs and transgenic mouse lines for genetic access to cortical cell types. Ben-Simon Y, Hooper M, Narayan S, Daigle TL, Dwivedi D, Way SW, Oster A, Stafford DA, Mich JK, Taormina MJ, Martinez RA, Opitz-Araya X, Roth JR, Alexander JR, Allen S, Amster A, Arbuckle J, Ayala A, Baker PM, Bakken TE, Barcelli T, Barta S, Bendrick J, Bertagnolli D, Bielstein C, Bishwakarma P, Bowlus J, Boyer G, Brouner K, Casian B, Casper T, Chakka AB, Chakrabarty R, Chance RK, Chavan S, Clark M, Colbert K, Collman F, Daniel S, Departee M, DiValentin P, Donadio N, Dotson N, Egdorf T, Fliss T, Gabitto M, Garcia J, Gary A, Gasperini M, Gloe J, Goldy J, Gore BB, Graybuck L, Greisman N, Haeseleer F, Halterman C, Haradon Z, Hastings SD, Helback O, Ho W, Hockemeyer D, Huang C, Huff S, Hunker A, Johansen N, Jones D, Juneau Z, Kalmbach B, Kannan M, Khem S, Kussick E, Kutsal R, Larsen R, Lee C, Lee AY, Leibly M, Lenz GH, Li S, Liang E, Lusk N, Madigan Z, Malloy J, Malone J, McCue R, Melchor J, Mollenkopf T, Moosman S, Morin E, Newman D, Ng L, Ngo K, Omstead V, Otto S, Oyama A, Pena N, Pham T, Phillips E, Pom CA, Potekhina L, Ransford S, Ray PL, Rette D, Reynoldson C, Rimorin C, Rocha D, Ruiz A, Sanchez REA, Sawyer L, Sedeno-Cortes A, Sevigny JP, Shapovalova N, Shepard N, Shulga L, Sigler AR, Siverts L, Soliman S, Somasundaram S, Staats B, Stewart K, Szelenyi E, Tieu M, Trader C, Tran A, van Velthoven CTJ, Walker M, Wang Y, Weed N, Wirthlin M, Wood T, Wynalda B, Yao Z, Zhou T, Ariza J, Dee N, Reding M, Ronellenfitch K, Mufti S, Sunkin SM, Smith KA, Esposito L, Waters J, Thyagarajan B, Yao S, Lein ES, Zeng H, Levi BP, Ngai J, Ting JT, Tasic B. Cell. 2025 May 16:S0092-8674(25)00513-6. doi: 10.1016/j.cell.2025.05.002. PubMed 40403729.
Backbone
  Vector backbone: pAAV2
  Vector type: AAV
Growth in bacteria
  Bacterial resistance: Ampicillin, 100 μg/mL
  Growth temperature: 37°C
  Growth strain: NEB Stable
  Copy number: High Copy
Gene/Insert
  Gene/Insert name: SYFP2
  Species: Synthetic
  Promoter: minBG
  Cloning method: Gibson Cloning
Terms and licenses: Academic/Nonprofit Terms; Industry Terms: Not Available to Industry
How to cite: AiP12260 - pAAV-AiE0485m-minBG-SYFP2-WPRE3-BGHpA (Alias: CN2260) was a gift from Allen Institute for Brain Science & Boaz Levi (Addgene plasmid # 230196 ; http://n2t.net/addgene:230196 ; RRID:Addgene_230196)
